>Addgene plasmid #156912 | pD649-HAsp-IGSF8-Fc(DAPA)-AviTag-6xHis | addgene full sequence | sequence record 444413 | Addgene NGS Result
TTTCAATATTATTGAAGCATTTATCAGGGTTATTGTCTCATGAGCGGATACATATTTGAATGTATTTAGA
AAAATAAACAAATAGGGGTCAGTGTTACAACCAATTAACCAATTCTGAACATTATCGCGAGCCCATTTAT
ACCTGAATATGGCTCATAACACCCCTTGCTCATGACCAAAATCCCTTAACGTGAGTTACGCGCGCGTCGT
TCCACTGAGCGTCAGACCCCGTAGAAAAGATCAAAGGATCTTCTTGAGATCCTTTTTTTCTGCGCGTAAT
CTGCTGCTTGCAAACAAAAAAACCACCGCTACCAGCGGTGGTTTGTTTGCCGGATCAAGAGCTACCAACT
CTTTTTCCGAAGGTAACTGGCTTCAGCAGAGCGCAGATACCAAATACTGTTCTTCTAGTGTAGCCGTAGT
TAGCCCACCACTTCAAGAACTCTGTAGCACCGCCTACATACCTCGCTCTGCTAATCCTGTTACCAGTGGC
TGCTGCCAGTGGCGATAAGTCGTGTCTTACCGGGTTGGACTCAAGACGATAGTTACCGGATAAGGCGCAG
CGGTCGGGCTGAACGGGGGGTTCGTGCACACAGCCCAGCTTGGAGCGAACGACCTACACCGAACTGAGAT
ACCTACAGCGTGAGCTATGAGAAAGCGCCACGCTTCCCGAAGGGAGAAAGGCGGACAGGTATCCGGTAAG
CGGCAGGGTCGGAACAGGAGAGCGCACGAGGGAGCTTCCAGGGGGAAACGCCTGGTATCTTTATAGTCCT
GTCGGGTTTCGCCACCTCTGACTTGAGCGTCGATTTTTGTGATGCTCGTCAGGGGGGCGGAGCCTATGGA
AAAACGCCAGCAACGCGGCCTTTTTACGGTTCCTGGCCTTTTGCTGGCCTTTTGCTCACATGTTCTTTCC
TGCGTTATCCCCTGATTCTGTGGATAACCGTATTACCGCCTTTGAGTGAGCTGATACCGCTCGCCGCAGC
CGAACGACCGAGCGCAGCGAGTCAGTGAGCGAGGAAGCGGAAGGCGAGAGTAGGGAACTGCCAGGCATCA
AACTAAGCAGAAGGCCCCTGACGGATGGCCTTTTTGCGTTTCTACAAACTCTTTCTGTGTTGTAAAACGA
CGGCCAGTCTTAAGCTCGGGCCCCCTGGGCGGTTCTGATAACGAGTAATCGTTAATCCGCAAATAACGTA
AAAACCCGCTTCGGCGGGTTTTTTTATGGGGGGAGTTTAGGGAAAGAGCATTTGTCAGAATATTTAAGGG
CGCCTGTCACTTTGCTTGATATATGAGAATTATTTAACCTTATAAATGAGAAAAAAGCAACGCACTTTAA
ATAAGATACGTTGCTTTTTCGATTGATGAACACCTATAATTAAACTATTCATCTATTATTTATGATTTTT
TGTATATACAATATTTCTAGTTTGTTAAAGAGAATTAAGAAAATAAATCTCGAAAATAATAAAGGGAAAA
TCAGTTTTTGATATCAAAATTATACATGTCAACGATAATACAAAATATAATACAAACTATAAGATGTTAT
CAGTATTTATTATCATTTAGAATAAATTTTGTGTCGCCCTTAATTGTGAGCGGATAACAATTACGAGCTT
CATGCACAGTGGCGTTGACTCAATATTGGCCATTAGCCATATTATTCATTGGTTATATAGCATAAATCAA
TATTGGCTATTGGCCATTGCATACGTTGTATCTATATCATAATATGTACATTTATATTGGCTCATGTCCA
ATATGACCGCCATGTTGGCATTGATTATTGACTAGTTATTAATAGTAATCAATTACGGGGTCATTAGTTC
ATAGCCCATATATGGAGTTCCGCGTTACATAACTTACGGTAAATGGCCCGCCTGGCTGACCGCCCAACGA
CCCCCGCCCATTGACGTCAATAATGACGTATGTTCCCATAGTAACGCCAATAGGGACTTTCCATTGACGT
CAATGGGTGGAGTATTTACGGTAAACTGCCCACTTGGCAGTACATCAAGTGTATCATATGCCAAGTACGC
CCCCTATTGACGTCAATGACGGTAAATGGCCCGCCTGGCATTATGCCCAGTACATGACCTTATGGGACTT
TCCTACTTGGCAGTACATCTACGTATTAGTCATCGCTATTACCATGGTGATGCGGTTTTGGCAGTACATC
AATGGGCGTGGATAGCGGTTTGACTCACGGGGATTTCCAAGTCTCCACCCCATTGACGTCAATGGGAGTT
TGTTTTGGCACCAAAATCAACGGGACTTTCCAAAATGTCGTAACAACTCCGCCCCATTGACGCAAATGGG
CGGTAGGCGTGTACGGTGGGAGGTCTATATAAGCAGAGCTCGTTTAGTGAACCGTCAGATCGCCTGGAGA
CGCCATCCACGCTGTTTTGACCTCCATAGAAGACACCGGGACCGATCCAGCCTCCGCGGCCGGGAACGGT
GCATTGGAACGCGGATTCCCCGTGCCAAGAGTGACGTAAGTACCGCCTATAGAGTCTATAGGCCCACCCC
CTTGGCTTCGTTAGAACGCGGCTACAATTAATACATAACCTTATGTATCATACACATACGATTTAGGTGA
CACTATAGAATAACATCCACTTTGCCTTTCTCTCCACAGGTGTCCACTCCCAGGTCCAACTGCACCTCGG
TTCTATCGAAAACGCGCCTGCTAGCGCCACCATGAAGACCATCATTGCCCTGAGCTACATCTTCTGCCTG
GTGTTCGCTGCGGCCGCCAGAGAAGTTCTGGTTCCTGAGGGCCCACTGTACAGAGTGGCTGGAACAGCCG
TGTCCATCAGCTGCAATGTGACCGGCTATGAGGGCCCTGCTCAGCAGAACTTCGAGTGGTTCCTGTACAG
ACCCGAGGCTCCCGATACAGCCCTGGGCATCGTGTCTACCAAGGACACCCAGTTCAGCTACGCCGTGTTC
AAGAGCAGAGTGGTGGCCGGCGAAGTGCAGGTTCAAAGACTTCAGGGCGACGCCGTGGTGCTGAAGATTG
CTAGACTGCAGGCCCAGGACGCCGGCATCTATGAGTGTCACACCCCTAGCACCGACACCAGATACCTGGG
CAGCTACAGCGGCAAGGTGGAACTGAGAGTGCTGCCCGATGTGCTGCAGGTTTCAGCTGCTCCTCCTGGA
CCTAGAGGCAGACAGGCTCCTACAAGCCCTCCTAGAATGACCGTGCACGAGGGACAAGAACTGGCCCTGG
GATGCCTGGCCAGAACCTCTACACAGAAGCACACACACCTGGCCGTGTCCTTCGGCAGATCTGTGCCTGA
AGCTCCTGTGGGGAGAAGCACCCTGCAAGAGGTTGTGGGCATCAGAAGCGATCTGGCCGTTGAAGCCGGC
GCTCCTTATGCCGAAAGACTGGCTGCTGGCGAGCTGAGGCTTGGCAAAGAGGGCACCGACCGGTACAGAA
TGGTTGTTGGAGGTGCTCAGGCTGGCGACGCTGGCACCTATCACTGTACTGCCGCCGAGTGGATTCAGGA
CCCTGATGGATCTTGGGCCCAGATTGCCGAGAAGAGAGCTGTGCTGGCTCACGTGGACGTGCAGACACTG
AGTTCTCAGCTGGCCGTGACAGTTGGACCCGGCGAGAGAAGAATTGGCCCAGGCGAACCTCTGGAACTGC
TGTGCAATGTGTCTGGCGCTCTGCCTCCTGCTGGCAGACATGCCGCTTATTCTGTCGGCTGGGAAATGGC
TCCAGCTGGCGCTCCAGGACCTGGTAGACTGGTTGCACAGCTGGATACAGAAGGCGTGGGCTCTCTCGGC
CCTGGATATGAGGGCAGACATATCGCCATGGAAAAGGTGGCCAGCCGGACCTACAGACTGAGACTGGAAG
CTGCTAGACCAGGCGACGCAGGGACATACAGATGTCTGGCCAAGGCCTACGTCAGAGGCAGCGGCACAAG
ACTGAGAGAAGCCGCCTCTGCCAGATCCAGACCTCTGCCTGTGCACGTCCGTGAAGAGGGCGTTGTGCTG
GAAGCAGTTGCTTGGCTTGCTGGCGGCACAGTGTACAGAGGCGAAACAGCCAGCCTGCTGTGTAACATCA
GCGTTAGAGGCGGACCTCCTGGCCTGAGACTTGCTGCTTCTTGGTGGGTCGAGAGGCCTGAGGATGGCGA
ACTGTCATCTGTGCCAGCTCAGCTCGTTGGCGGCGTTGGACAAGATGGCGTGGCCGAACTTGGAGTCAGA
CCTGGCGGAGGACCTGTGTCTGTGGAACTCGTGGGACCCAGAAGCCATCGGCTGAGACTGCATTCTCTGG
GCCCCGAAGATGAGGGCGTGTACCATTGTGCTCCAAGCGCCTGGGTGCAGCACGCCGATTACTCTTGGTA
TCAGGCCGGCAGCGCTAGAAGCGGTCCTGTGACAGTGTACCCCTACATGCACGCCCTGGACACAGGCGCG
CCGGGCGGCGACAAGACCCACACCTGCCCCCCCTGCCCAGCTCCAGAACTGCTGGGAGGGCCTTCCGTGT
TCCTGTTCCCCCCCAAGCCCAAGGACACCCTGATGATCAGCAGGACCCCCGAGGTGACCTGCGTGGTGGT
GGCCGTGTCCCACGAGGACCCAGAGGTGAAGTTCAACTGGTACGTGGACGGCGTGGAGGTGCACAACGCC
AAGACCAAGCCCAGAGAGGAGCAGTACAACAGCACCTACAGGGTGGTGTCCGTGCTGACCGTGCTGCACC
AGGACTGGCTGAACGGCAAAGAATACAAGTGCAAAGTCTCCAACAAGGCCCTGGCTGCCCCAATCGAAAA
GACAATCAGCAAGGCCAAGGGCCAGCCACGGGAGCCCCAGGTGTACACCCTGCCCCCCAGCCGGGAGGAG
ATGACCAAGAACCAGGTGTCCCTGACCTGTCTGGTGAAGGGCTTCTACCCCAGCGATATCGCCGTGGAGT
GGGAGAGCAACGGCCAGCCCGAGAACAACTACAAGACCACCCCCCCAGTGCTGGACAGCGACGGCAGCTT
CTTCCTGTACAGCAAGCTGACCGTGGACAAGTCCAGGTGGCAGCAGGGCAACGTGTTCAGCTGCAGCGTG
ATGCACGAGGCCCTGCACAACCACTACACCCAGAAGTCCCTGAGCCTGAGCCCCGGCGGCAGCGGTCTTA
ATGATATTTTCGAGGCTCAGAAGATTGAGTGGCATGAACACCACCACCATCACCACTAAGGCCGGCCTGT
AGTCACTGGCACAACGCGTTACCCGGTAAGCCAATCGGGTATACACGGTCGTCATACTGCAGACAGGGTT
CTTCTACTTTGCAAGATAGTCTTGAGTAGTAAAATAAATAGATAGAGAAAATCAGCCTCGACTGTGCCTT
CTAGTTGCCAGCCATCTGTTGTTTGCCCCTCCCCCGTGCCTTCCTTGACCCTGGAAGGTGCCACTCCCAC
TGTCCTTTCCTAATAAAATGAGGAAATTGCATCACAACACTCAACCCTATCTCGGTCTATTCTTTTGATT
TATAAGGGATTTTGCCGATTTCGGCCTATTGGTTAAAAAATGAGCTGATTTAACAAAAATTTAACGCGAA
TTAATTCTGTGGAATGTGTGTCAGTTAGGGTGTGGAAAGTCCCCAGGCTCCCCAGCAGGCAGAAGTATGC
AAAGCATGCATCTCAATTAGTCAGCAACCAGGTGTGGAAAGTCCCCAGGCTCCCCAGCAGGCAGAAGTAT
GCAAAGCATGCATCTCAATTAGTCAGCAACCATAGTCCCGCCCCTAACTCCGCCCATCCCGCCCCTAACT
CCGCCCAGTTCCGCCCATTCTCCGCCCCATGGCTGACTAATTTTTTTTATTTATGCAGAGGCCGAGGCCG
CCTCTGCCTCTGAGCTATTCCAGAAGTAGTGAGGAGGCTTTTTTGGAGGCCTAGGCTTTTGCAAAAAGCT
CCCGGGAGCTTGTATATCCATTTTCGGATCTGATCAGCACGTGTTGACAATTAATCATCGGCATAGTATA
TCGGCATAGTATAATACGACAAGGTGAGGAACTAAACCATGACCGAGTACAAGCCCACGGTGCGCCTCGC
CACCCGCGACGACGTCCCCAGGGCCGTACGCACCCTCGCCGCCGCGTTCGCCGACTACCCCGCCACGCGC
CACACCGTCGATCCGGACCGCCACATCGAGCGGGTCACCGAGCTGCAAGAACTCTTCCTCACGCGCGTCG
GGCTCGACATCGGCAAGGTGTGGGTCGCGGACGACGGCGCCGCGGTGGCGGTCTGGACCACGCCGGAGAG
CGTCGAAGCGGGGGCGGTGTTCGCCGAGATCGGCCCGCGCATGGCCGAGTTGAGCGGTTCCCGGCTGGCC
GCGCAGCAACAGATGGAAGGCCTCCTGGCGCCGCACCGGCCCAAGGAGCCCGCGTGGTTCCTGGCCACCG
TCGGCGTCTCGCCCGACCACCAGGGCAAGGGTCTGGGCAGCGCCGTCGTGCTCCCCGGAGTGGAGGCGGC
CGAGCGCGCCGGGGTGCCCGCCTTCCTGGAGACATCCGCGCCCCGCAACCTCCCCTTCTACGAGCGGCTC
GGCTTCACCGTCACCGCCGACGTCGAGGTGCCCGAAGGACCGCGCACCTGGTGCATGACCCGCAAGCCCG
GTGCCTGACACGTGCTACGAGATTTCGATTCCACCGCCGCCTTCTATGAAAGGTTGGGCTTCGGAATCGT
TTTCCGGGACGCCGGCTGGATGATCCTCCAGCGCGGGGATCTCATGCTGGAGTTCTTCGCCCACCCCAAC
TTGTTTATTGCAGCTTATAATGGTTACAAATAAAGCAATAGCATCACAAATTTCACAAATAAAGCATTTT
TTTCACTGCATTCTAGTTGTGGTTTGTCCAAACTCATCAATGTATCTTATCATGTCTGTATACCGTCGAC
CTCTAGCTAGAGCTTGGCGTAATCATGGTCATTACCAATGCTTAATCAGTGAGGCACCTATCTCAGCGAT
CTGTCTATTTCGTTCATCCATAGTTGCCTGACTCCCCGTCGTGTAGATAACTACGATACGGGAGGGCTTA
CCATCTGGCCCCAGCGCTGCGATGATACCGCGAGAACCACGCTCACCGGCTCCGGATTTATCAGCAATAA
ACCAGCCAGCCGGAAGGGCCGAGCGCAGAAGTGGTCCTGCAACTTTATCCGCCTCCATCCAGTCTATTAA
TTGTTGCCGGGAAGCTAGAGTAAGTAGTTCGCCAGTTAATAGTTTGCGCAACGTTGTTGCCATCGCTACA
GGCATCGTGGTGTCACGCTCGTCGTTTGGTATGGCTTCATTCAGCTCCGGTTCCCAACGATCAAGGCGAG
TTACATGATCCCCCATGTTGTGCAAAAAAGCGGTTAGCTCCTTCGGTCCTCCGATCGTTGTCAGAAGTAA
GTTGGCCGCAGTGTTATCACTCATGGTTATGGCAGCACTGCATAATTCTCTTACTGTCATGCCATCCGTA
AGATGCTTTTCTGTGACTGGTGAGTACTCAACCAAGTCATTCTGAGAATAGTGTATGCGGCGACCGAGTT
GCTCTTGCCCGGCGTCAATACGGGATAATACCGCGCCACATAGCAGAACTTTAAAAGTGCTCATCATTGG
AAAACGTTCTTCGGGGCGAAAACTCTCAAGGATCTTACCGCTGTTGAGATCCAGTTCGATGTAACCCACT
CGTGCACCCAACTGATCTTCAGCATCTTTTACTTTCACCAGCGTTTCTGGGTGAGCAAAAACAGGAAGGC
AAAATGCCGCAAAAAAGGGAATAAGGGCGACACGGAAATGTTGAATACTCATATTCTTCCTT
Features (pLannotate 1.2.2; 21 found; start..end, strand, type, name):
    119..143     -  CDS            KanR (fragment): aminoglycoside phosphotransferase; aph(3')-Ia; confers resistance to kanamycin
    254..842     +  rep_origin     ori: high-copy-number ColE1/pMB1/pBR322/pUC origin of replication
   1067..1084    +  terminator     rrnB T2 terminator (fragment): transcription terminator T2 from the E. coli rrnB gene
   1109..1128    -  CDS            lacZα (fragment): LacZα fragment of β-galactosidase; lacZ fragment
   1584..1600    +  protein_bind   lac operator: The lac repressor binds to the lac operator to inhibit transcription in E. coli. This inhibition can be relieved by adding lactose or isopropyl-β-D-thiogalactopyranoside (IPTG). lac repressor encoded by lacI
   1843..2146    +  enhancer       CMV enhancer: human cytomegalovirus immediate early enhancer
   2147..2350    +  promoter       CMV promoter: human cytomegalovirus (CMV) immediate early promoter
   2486..2529    +  intron         CMV intron (fragment): modified intron A from human cytomegalovirus
   2581..2599    +  promoter       SP6 promoter: promoter for bacteriophage SP6 RNA polymerase
   2603..2640    +  CDS            IgH signal sequence (fragment): signal sequence from the mouse immunoglobulin heavy chain variable region
   2746..4404    +  CDS            IGSF8 (fragment): IGSF8_HUMAN - Also known as CD81P3, EWI2, KCT4. Experimental evidence at protein level: Swiss-Prot protein existence level 1. May play a key role in diverse functions ascribed to CD81 and CD9 such as oocytes fertilization or hepatitis C virus function. May regulate proliferation and differentiation of keratinocytes. May be a negative regulator of cell motility: suppresses T-cell mobility coordinately with CD81, associates with CD82 to suppress prostate cancer cell migration, regulates epidermoid cell reaggregation and motility on laminin-5 with CD9 and CD81 as key linkers. May also play a role
   4420..5097    +  CDS            IGHG1 (fragment): IGHG1_HUMAN - Experimental evidence at protein level: Swiss-Prot protein existence level 1. Constant region of immunoglobulin heavy chains. Immunoglobulins, also known as antibodies, are membrane-bound or secreted glycoproteins produced by B lymphocytes. In the recognition phase of humoral immunity, the membrane-bound immunoglobulins serve as receptors which, upon binding of a specific antigen, trigger the clonal expansion and differentiation of B lymphocytes into immunoglobulins- secreting plasma cells. Secreted immunoglobulins mediate the effector phase of humoral immunity, which results in
   5312..5423    +  polyA_signal   bGH poly(A) signal: bovine growth hormone polyadenylation signal
   5424..5532    +  rep_origin     f1 ori (fragment): f1 bacteriophage origin of replication; arrow indicates direction of (+) strand synthesis
   5546..5875    +  promoter       SV40 promoter: SV40 enhancer and early promoter
   5923..5970    +  promoter       EM7 promoter: synthetic bacterial promoter&nbsp
   5989..6588    +  CDS            PuroR (fragment): puromycin N-acetyltransferase; pac from Streptomyces; confers resistance to puromycin
   6598..6723    +  CDS            ble (fragment): BLE_KLEPN - Experimental evidence at protein level: Swiss-Prot protein existence level 1. Binding protein with a strong affinity to the bleomycin family of antibiotics. Binds to CL990; an antimitotic-antibiotic compound. From Klebsiella pneumoniae.
   6718..6839    +  polyA_signal   SV40 poly(A) signal: SV40 polyadenylation signal
   6892..7752    -  CDS            AmpR: β-lactamase; bla; confers resistance to ampicillin, carbenicillin, and related antibiotics
   7755..89      -  promoter       AmpR promoter (fragment) (across the origin): bla
