[The description below was written by a language model from this plasmid's Addgene catalogue record and pLannotate feature annotations shown in this document.]
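Description:
pD649-HAsp-IGSF8-Fc(DAPA)-AviTag-6xHis is a mammalian expression plasmid of about 7.8 kb, built on the pD649 backbone, that produces the extracellular domain of human IGSF8 (also called EWI-2 or CD316) as a secreted Fc fusion protein. It is propagated in E. coli as a high-copy plasmid from a ColE1/pUC-type origin with ampicillin selection through a full-length β-lactamase gene. Small remnants of KanR, lacZα, an rrnB terminator and the f1 origin are annotated only as fragments and are presumably vestigial.

Expression is driven by the CMV immediate-early enhancer and promoter, followed by a fragment of CMV intron A and an SP6 promoter, which could support in vitro transcription. The name indicates an HA-type signal peptide, and the annotation detects a short match to an immunoglobulin heavy chain signal sequence at that position. Either way, a leader directs the product into the secretory pathway. The IGSF8 ectodomain (about 1.66 kb, cloned between retained NotI and AscI sites) is fused at its C terminus to a human IgG1 Fc. This Fc carries the D265A and P329A (DAPA) substitutions, which are generally used to reduce Fc effector interactions. An AviTag for site-specific biotinylation and a 6xHis tag for metal-affinity purification follow according to the record, although neither is separately annotated. A bGH polyadenylation signal ends the transcript. Downstream, an SV40/EM7 promoter cassette with a puromycin N-acetyltransferase sequence and an SV40 poly(A) signal could allow selection of mammalian cells.

The plasmid belongs to a collection made for screening protein-protein interactions among human IgSF cell-surface proteins. The depositor notes that some plasmids in this collection may carry a transposase insertion upstream of the CMV promoter, but none is annotated here.
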