Addgene plasmid #156912: pD649-HAsp-IGSF8-Fc(DAPA)-AviTag-6xHis
Purpose: Mammalian expression of cell-surface protein extracellular domain fused to Fc(DAPA)-Avi-6xHis. Protein is secreted from cells.
Depositing lab: Chris Garcia. Depositing organization: Stanford University. Publication: A Human IgSF Cell-Surface Interactome Reveals a Complex Network of Protein-Protein Interactions. Wojtowicz WM, Vielmetter J, Fernandes RA, Siepe DH, Eastman CL, Chisholm GB, Cox S, Klock H, Anderson PW, Rue SM, Miller JJ, Glaser SM, Bragstad ML, Vance J, Lam AW, Lesley SA, Zinn K, Garcia KC. Cell. 2020 Aug 20;182(4):1027-1043.e17. doi: 10.1016/j.cell.2020.07.025. PubMed 32822567.
Backbone
  Vector backbone: pD649
  Backbone size w/o insert (bp): 6106
  Vector type: Mammalian Expression
Growth in bacteria
  Bacterial resistance: Ampicillin, 100 μg/mL
  Growth temperature: 37°C
  Growth strain: DH5alpha
  Copy number: High Copy
Gene/Insert
  Gene/Insert name: IGSF8
  Species: H. sapiens (human)
  Insert size (bp): 1656
  Mutation: Fc region of human IgG contains D265A and P329A mutations (DAPA)
  Entrez Gene: IGSF8 (a.k.a. CD316, CD81P3, EWI-2, EWI2, KCT-4, LIR-D1, PGRL)
  Promoter: CMV/SP6
  Tag / fusion protein: Fc(DAPA)-AviTag-6xHis (C terminal on backbone)
  Cloning method: Restriction Enzyme; 5′ cloning site GCGGCCGC (not destroyed); 3′ cloning site GGCGCGCC (not destroyed)
  Sequencing primers: 5′ ATTTAGGTGACACTATAG; 3′ CACGTACCAGTTGAACTTCACC
Resource information
  A portion of this plasmid was derived from a plasmid made by: synthesis by ThermoFisher
Terms and licenses: Academic/Nonprofit Terms; Industry Terms: Not Available to Industry
Depositor comments: Some plasmids in this collection may have an IS4-like element ISVsa5 family transposase upstream of the CMV promoter.
How to cite: pD649-HAsp-IGSF8-Fc(DAPA)-AviTag-6xHis was a gift from Chris Garcia (Addgene plasmid # 156912 ; http://n2t.net/addgene:156912 ; RRID:Addgene_156912)
