>Addgene plasmid #156912 | pD649-HAsp-IGSF8-Fc(DAPA)-AviTag-6xHis | depositor partial sequence | sequence record 302934 | insert (extracellular domain)
AGAGAAGTTCTGGTTCCTGAGGGCCCACTGTACAGAGTGGCTGGAACAGCCGTGTCCATCAGCTGCAATG
TGACCGGCTATGAGGGCCCTGCTCAGCAGAACTTCGAGTGGTTCCTGTACAGACCCGAGGCTCCCGATAC
AGCCCTGGGCATCGTGTCTACCAAGGACACCCAGTTCAGCTACGCCGTGTTCAAGAGCAGAGTGGTGGCC
GGCGAAGTGCAGGTTCAAAGACTTCAGGGCGACGCCGTGGTGCTGAAGATTGCTAGACTGCAGGCCCAGG
ACGCCGGCATCTATGAGTGTCACACCCCTAGCACCGACACCAGATACCTGGGCAGCTACAGCGGCAAGGT
GGAACTGAGAGTGCTGCCCGATGTGCTGCAGGTTTCAGCTGCTCCTCCTGGACCTAGAGGCAGACAGGCT
CCTACAAGCCCTCCTAGAATGACCGTGCACGAGGGACAAGAACTGGCCCTGGGATGCCTGGCCAGAACCT
CTACACAGAAGCACACACACCTGGCCGTGTCCTTCGGCAGATCTGTGCCTGAAGCTCCTGTGGGGAGAAG
CACCCTGCAAGAGGTTGTGGGCATCAGAAGCGATCTGGCCGTTGAAGCCGGCGCTCCTTATGCCGAAAGA
CTGGCTGCTGGCGAGCTGAGGCTTGGCAAAGAGGGCACCGACCGGTACAGAATGGTTGTTGGAGGTGCTC
AGGCTGGCGACGCTGGCACCTATCACTGTACTGCCGCCGAGTGGATTCAGGACCCTGATGGATCTTGGGC
CCAGATTGCCGAGAAGAGAGCTGTGCTGGCTCACGTGGACGTGCAGACACTGAGTTCTCAGCTGGCCGTG
ACAGTTGGACCCGGCGAGAGAAGAATTGGCCCAGGCGAACCTCTGGAACTGCTGTGCAATGTGTCTGGCG
CTCTGCCTCCTGCTGGCAGACATGCCGCTTATTCTGTCGGCTGGGAAATGGCTCCAGCTGGCGCTCCAGG
ACCTGGTAGACTGGTTGCACAGCTGGATACAGAAGGCGTGGGCTCTCTCGGCCCTGGATATGAGGGCAGA
CATATCGCCATGGAAAAGGTGGCCAGCCGGACCTACAGACTGAGACTGGAAGCTGCTAGACCAGGCGACG
CAGGGACATACAGATGTCTGGCCAAGGCCTACGTCAGAGGCAGCGGCACAAGACTGAGAGAAGCCGCCTC
TGCCAGATCCAGACCTCTGCCTGTGCACGTCCGTGAAGAGGGCGTTGTGCTGGAAGCAGTTGCTTGGCTT
GCTGGCGGCACAGTGTACAGAGGCGAAACAGCCAGCCTGCTGTGTAACATCAGCGTTAGAGGCGGACCTC
CTGGCCTGAGACTTGCTGCTTCTTGGTGGGTCGAGAGGCCTGAGGATGGCGAACTGTCATCTGTGCCAGC
TCAGCTCGTTGGCGGCGTTGGACAAGATGGCGTGGCCGAACTTGGAGTCAGACCTGGCGGAGGACCTGTG
TCTGTGGAACTCGTGGGACCCAGAAGCCATCGGCTGAGACTGCATTCTCTGGGCCCCGAAGATGAGGGCG
TGTACCATTGTGCTCCAAGCGCCTGGGTGCAGCACGCCGATTACTCTTGGTATCAGGCCGGCAGCGCTAG
AAGCGGTCCTGTGACAGTGTACCCCTACATGCACGCCCTGGACACA
